>Addgene plasmid #110574 | pBTK102 | addgene full sequence | sequence record 217367 | Addgene NGS Result
GGTCTCAAACGTAATACGACTCACTATAGGATACAGAAACAGAGGAGATATTACATATGTGAGACCAGAC
CAATAAAAAACGCCCGGCGGCAACCGAGCGTTCTGAACAAATCCAGATGGAGTTCTGAGGTCATTACTGG
ATCTATCAACAGGAGTCCAAGCGAGCTCGATATCAAATTACGCCCCGCCCTGCCACTCATCGCAGTACTG
TTGTAATTCATTAAGCATTCTGCCGACATGGAAGCCATCACAAACGGCATGATGAACCTGAATCGCCAGC
GGCATCAGCACCTTGTCGCCTTGCGTATAATATTTGCCCATGGTGAAAACGGGGGCGAAGAAGTTGTCCA
TATTGGCCACGTTTAAATCAAAACTGGTGAAACTCACCCAGGGATTGGCTGAAACGAAAAACATATTCTC
AATAAACCCTTTAGGGAAATAGGCCAGGTTTTCACCGTAACACGCCACATCTTGCGAATATATGTGTAGA
AACTGCCGGAAATCGTCGTGGTATTCACTCCAGAGCGATGAAAACGTTTCAGTTTGCTCATGGAAAACGG
TGTAACAAGGGTGAACACTATCCCATATCACCAGCTCACCGTCTTTCATTGCCATACGAAATTCCGGATG
AGCATTCATCAGGCGGGCAAGAATGTGAATAAAGGCCGGATAAAACTTGTGCTTATTTTTCTTTACGGTC
TTTAAAAAGGCCGTAATATCCAGCTGAACGGTCTGGTTATAGGTACATTGAGCAACTGACTGAAATGCCT
CAAAATGTTCTTTACGATGCCATTGGGATATATCAACGGTGGTATATCCAGTGATTTTTTTCTCCATTTT
AGCTTCCTTAGCTCCTGAAAATCTCGATAACTCAAAAAATACGCCCGGTAGTGATCTTATTTCATTATGG
TGAAAGTTGGAACCTCTTACGTGCCCGATCAATCATGACCAAAATCCCTTAACGTGAGTTTTCGTTCCAC
TGAGCGTCAGACCCCGTAGAAAAGATCAAAGGATCTTCTTGAGATCCTTTTTTTCTGCGCGTAATCTGCT
GCTTGCAAACAAAAAAACCACCGCTACCAGCGGTGGTTTGTTTGCCGGATCAAGAGCTACCAACTCTTTT
TCCGAAGGTAACTGGCTTCAGCAGAGCGCAGATACCAAATACTGTTCTTCTAGTGTAGCCGTAGTTAGGC
CACCACTTCAAGAACTCTGTAGCACCGCCTACATACCTCGCTCTGCTAATCCTGTTACCAGTGGCTGCTG
CCAGTGGCGATAAGTCGTGTCTTACCGGGTTGGACTCAAGACGATAGTTACCGGATAAGGCGCAGCGGTC
GGGCTGAACGGGGGGTTCGTGCACACAGCCCAGCTTGGAGCGAACGACCTACACCGAACTGAGATACCTA
CAGCGTGAGCTATGAGAAAGCGCCACGCTTCCCGAAGGGAGAAAGGCGGACAGGTATCCGGTAAGCGGCA
GGGTCGGAACAGGAGAGCGCACGAGGGAGCTTCCAGGGGGAAACGCCTGGTATCTTTATAGTCCTGTCGG
GTTTCGCCACCTCTGACTTGAGCGTCGATTTTTGTGATGCTCGTCAGGGGGGCGGAGCCTATGGAAAAAC
GCCAGCAACGCGGCCTTTTTACGGTTCCTGGCCTTTTGCTGGCCTTTTGCTCACATGTTCTTTCCTGCGT
TATCCCCTGATTCTGTGGATAACCGTAGTC
Features (pLannotate 1.2.2; 5 found; start..end, strand, type, name):
     12..30      +  promoter       T7 promoter: promoter for bacteriophage T7 RNA polymerase
     73..107     -  terminator     lambda t0 terminator: minimal transcription terminator from phage lambda (Scholtissek and Grosse, 1987)
    181..837     -  CDS            cat: CAT_ECOLX - Experimental evidence at protein level: Swiss-Prot protein existence level 1. This enzyme is an effector of chloramphenicol resistance in bacteria. From Escherichia coli. This protein is used as a marker in many commonly used cloning vectors, such as pACYC184.
    838..935     -  promoter       cat promoter: promoter of the E. coli cat gene encoding chloramphenicol acetyltransferase
   1019..1607    +  rep_origin     ori: high-copy-number ColE1/pMB1/pBR322/pUC origin of replication
