[The description below was written by a language model from this plasmid's Addgene catalogue record and pLannotate feature annotations shown in this document.]
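Description:
pBTK102 is a small (about 1.7 kb) part plasmid from the Bee Microbiome Toolkit (BTK), a synthetic-biology collection for modular Golden Gate assembly of broad-host-range plasmids. It serves as a storage and donor vector for a single standardized part and is not an expression construct in its own right. The backbone is a minimal high-copy ColE1/pUC-type origin of replication for propagation in E. coli. Selection is by chloramphenicol through a chloramphenicol acetyltransferase (cat) gene driven by its native cat promoter. A minimal phage lambda t0 terminator sits downstream of the cat coding sequence and next to the part region, which ends marker transcription and insulates the part from the marker.

The payload is a synthetic "Type 2" part, the toolkit's promoter position, consisting of a bacteriophage T7 promoter followed by a ribosome binding site. The feature table annotates the T7 promoter near the start of the sequence. The RBS and the Type IIS restriction sites and overhangs expected to flank a Golden Gate part are not annotated, so their identities are not stated in the record. In use, the promoter–RBS module would be released and ligated in a defined order with other part types, such as coding sequences, terminators, origins and resistance markers, to build complete plasmids. Because T7 promoters are recognized specifically by T7 RNA polymerase, assemblies carrying this part should express the downstream gene only in hosts that supply that polymerase. The part was placed into the backbone by Gibson cloning.
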