Addgene plasmid #110574: pBTK102
Purpose: BTK Type 2 promoter for golden gate assembly
Depositing lab: Jeffrey Barrick. Depositing organization: University of Texas at Austin. Publication: Genetic Engineering of Bee Gut Microbiome Bacteria with a Toolkit for Modular Assembly of Broad-Host-Range Plasmids. Leonard SP, Perutka J, Powell JE, Geng P, Richhart DD, Byrom M, Kar S, Davies BW, Ellington AD, Moran NA, Barrick JE. ACS Synth Biol. 2018 May 18;7(5):1279-1290. doi: 10.1021/acssynbio.7b00399. Epub 2018 Apr 13. PubMed 29608282.
Backbone
  Vector backbone: ColE1
  Vector type: Synthetic Biology
Growth in bacteria
  Bacterial resistance: Chloramphenicol, 12.5 μg/mL
  Growth temperature: 37°C
  Growth strain: DH5alpha
  Copy number: High Copy
Gene/Insert
  Gene/Insert name: T7 promoter with RBS
  Species: Synthetic
  Cloning method: Gibson Cloning
Terms and licenses: Academic/Nonprofit Terms; Industry Terms
How to cite: pBTK102 was a gift from Jeffrey Barrick (Addgene plasmid # 110574 ; http://n2t.net/addgene:110574 ; RRID:Addgene_110574)
